Addgene plasmid #107791: mmu-miR-30a natural design (NAT)
Purpose: miR-30a RNAi Expression
Depositing lab: Fabio Penna. Depositing organization: University of Turin.
Backbone
  Vector backbone: pcDNA6.2-GW/EmGFP
  Backbone manufacturer: Invitrogen
  Backbone size w/o insert (bp): 5699
  Total vector size (bp): 5770
  Vector type: Mammalian Expression, RNAi
Growth in bacteria
  Bacterial resistance: Spectinomycin, 50 μg/mL
  Growth temperature: 37°C
  Growth strain: DH5alpha
  Copy number: High Copy
Gene/Insert
  Gene/Insert name: whole pre-mmu-miR-30a gene (alt names: miR-30a; miR-30a-5p)
  gRNA/shRNA sequence: GCGACTGTAAACATCCTCGACTGGAAGCTGTGAAGCCACAAATGGGCTTTCAGTCGGATGTTTGCAGCTGC
  Species: M. musculus (mouse)
  Entrez Gene: Mir30a (a.k.a. Mirn30a, mir-30a, mmu-mir-30a)
  Promoter: CMV
  Tag / fusion protein: EmGFP (N terminal on insert)
  Cloning method: Unknown
  Sequencing primers: 5′ EGFP-C
Terms and licenses: Academic/Nonprofit Terms; Industry Terms: Not Available to Industry
Depositor comments: Whole pre-mmu-miR-30a gene (miRBase ID: MI0000144) was cloned into the plasmid. It generates a pre-mmu-miR-30a, which matures to mmu-miR-30a-5p and potentially to mmu-miR-30a-3p. Plasmid constructed by Marc Beltrà in the Penna lab.
How to cite: mmu-miR-30a natural design (NAT) was a gift from Fabio Penna (Addgene plasmid # 107791 ; http://n2t.net/addgene:107791 ; RRID:Addgene_107791)
