[The description below was written by a language model from this plasmid's Addgene catalogue record and pLannotate feature annotations shown in this document.]
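Description:
mmu-miR-30a natural design (NAT) is a mammalian expression and RNAi plasmid of about 5.8 kb, built on the Invitrogen pcDNA6.2-GW/EmGFP backbone. It drives expression of the mouse miR-30a precursor. In bacteria it replicates from a high-copy ColE1/pUC-type origin and is selected with spectinomycin through the aadA (SmR) gene. An f1 origin is also present. For selection in mammalian cells, the plasmid carries a blasticidin S deaminase cassette under tandem SV40 early and EM7 promoters, followed by an SV40 polyadenylation signal. Several short annotated fragments (bleomycin-resistance, gentamicin-resistance, HIV-1 LTR and bGH poly(A) pieces) appear to be backbone remnants or partial matches rather than functional parts.

The payload is a single Pol II transcription unit bounded by Gateway attB1 and attB2 sites. The CMV enhancer and promoter drive the Emerald GFP coding sequence. Downstream of EmGFP, in the 3' untranslated portion of the same transcript, sits the microRNA hairpin, and the unit ends at an HSV TK polyadenylation signal. Although the catalogue lists EmGFP as an N-terminal tag, it is cistronically linked to the miRNA rather than fused to it, so green fluorescence marks the cells that express the hairpin.

The insert is the entire native pre-mmu-miR-30a stem-loop, which is what "natural design" refers to. It lies between the mouse miR-155 5' and 3' flanking sequences supplied by the backbone, which promote recognition and processing by the cellular microRNA machinery. According to the depositor, the precursor matures into miR-30a-5p and potentially miR-30a-3p. The plasmid is intended for overexpressing miR-30a in transfected mammalian cells. The record gives no information on specific experimental contexts or on the cloning method.
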