Features (pLannotate 1.2.2; 24 found; start..end, strand, type, name):
     74..453     +  enhancer       CMV enhancer: human cytomegalovirus immediate early enhancer
    454..657     +  promoter       CMV promoter: human cytomegalovirus (CMV) immediate early promoter
    653..686     +  LTR            5' LTR (truncated) (fragment): truncated 5' long terminal repeat (LTR) from HIV-1
    702..720     +  promoter       T7 promoter: promoter for bacteriophage T7 RNA polymerase
    750..774     +  protein_bind   attB1: mutant version of attB; recombination site for the Gateway® BP reaction BP Clonase™
    783..1502    +  CDS            EmGFP: Emerald GFP mammalian codon-optimized
   1562..1588    +  ncRNA          5' miR-155: sequence upstream of the precursor of mouse miR-155 microRNA (Uva et al., 2013) miRNA
   1594..1654    +  ncRNA          mir-30: Accession: RF00131 - mir-30 microRNA precursor
   1664..1705    +  ncRNA          3' miR-155: sequence downstream of the precursor of mouse miR-155 microRNA (Uva et al., 2013) miRNA
   1734..1758    -  protein_bind   attB2: mutant version of attB; recombination site for the Gateway® BP reaction BP Clonase™
   1844..1892    +  polyA_signal   HSV TK poly(A) signal: herpes simplex virus thymidine kinase polyadenylation signal (Cole and Stacy, 1985)
   1983..1999    -  polyA_signal   bGH poly(A) signal (fragment): bovine growth hormone polyadenylation signal
   2063..2081    -  promoter       T7 promoter: promoter for bacteriophage T7 RNA polymerase
   2170..2598    +  rep_origin     f1 ori (sequence partly withheld): f1 bacteriophage origin of replication; arrow indicates direction of (+) strand synthesis
   2612..2941    +  promoter       SV40 promoter: SV40 enhancer and early promoter
   2989..3036    +  promoter       EM7 promoter: synthetic bacterial promoter&nbsp
   3055..3453    +  CDS            BSD: blasticidin S deaminase; Aspergillus terreus BSD; confers resistance to blasticidin
   3454..3481    +  CDS            BleoR (fragment): antibiotic-binding protein; Sh ble from Streptoalloteichus hindustanus; confers resistance to bleomycin, phleomycin, and Zeocin™
   3491..3616    +  CDS            ble (fragment): BLE_KLEPN - Experimental evidence at protein level: Swiss-Prot protein existence level 1. Binding protein with a strong affinity to the bleomycin family of antibiotics. Binds to CL990; an antimitotic-antibiotic compound. From Klebsiella pneumoniae.
   3611..3732    +  polyA_signal   SV40 poly(A) signal: SV40 polyadenylation signal
   3938..4526    -  rep_origin     ori: high-copy-number ColE1/pMB1/pBR322/pUC origin of replication
   4622..5413    -  CDS            SmR: aminoglycoside adenylyltransferase (Murphy, 1985); aadA; confers resistance to spectinomycin and streptomycin
   5420..5476    -  CDS            GmR (fragment): gentamycin acetyltransferase; aacC1; confers resistance to gentamycin
   5652..5675    -  promoter       Pc promoter (fragment): intI1 (promoter lies within the coding sequence); class 1 integron promoter
>Addgene plasmid #107791 | mmu-miR-30a natural design (NAT) | addgene full sequence | sequence record 222779 | Addgene NGS Result
AATTGCATGAAGAATCTGCTTAGGGTTAGGCGTTTTGCGCTGCTTCGCGATGTACGGGCCAGATATACGC
GTTGACATTGATTATTGACTAGTTATTAATAGTAATCAATTACGGGGTCATTAGTTCATAGCCCATATAT
GGAGTTCCGCGTTACATAACTTACGGTAAATGGCCCGCCTGGCTGACCGCCCAACGACCCCCGCCCATTG
ACGTCAATAATGACGTATGTTCCCATAGTAACGCCAATAGGGACTTTCCATTGACGTCAATGGGTGGAGT
ATTTACGGTAAACTGCCCACTTGGCAGTACATCAAGTGTATCATATGCCAAGTACGCCCCCTATTGACGT
CAATGACGGTAAATGGCCCGCCTGGCATTATGCCCAGTACATGACCTTATGGGACTTTCCTACTTGGCAG
TACATCTACGTATTAGTCATCGCTATTACCATGGTGATGCGGTTTTGGCAGTACATCAATGGGCGTGGAT
AGCGGTTTGACTCACGGGGATTTCCAAGTCTCCACCCCATTGACGTCAATGGGAGTTTGTTTTGGCACCA
AAATCAACGGGACTTTCCAAAATGTCGTAACAACTCCGCCCCATTGACGCAAATGGGCGGTAGGCGTGTA
CGGTGGGAGGTCTATATAAGCAGAGCTCTCTGGCTAACTAGAGAACCCACTGCTTACTGGCTTATCGAAA
TTAATACGACTCACTATAGGGAGTCCCAAGCTGGCTAGTTAAGCTATCAACAAGTTTGTACAAAAAAGCA
GGCTTTAAAACCATGGTGAGCAAGGGCGAGGAGCTGTTCACCGGGGTGGTGCCCATCCTGGTCGAGCTGG
ACGGCGACGTAAACGGCCACAAGTTCAGCGTGTCCGGCGAGGGCGAGGGCGATGCCACCTACGGCAAGCT
GACCCTGAAGTTCATCTGCACCACCGGCAAGCTGCCCGTGCCCTGGCCCACCCTCGTGACCACCTTCACC
TACGGCGTGCAGTGCTTCGCCCGCTACCCCGACCACATGAAGCAGCACGACTTCTTCAAGTCCGCCATGC
CCGAAGGCTACGTCCAGGAGCGCACCATCTTCTTCAAGGACGACGGCAACTACAAGACCCGCGCCGAGGT
GAAGTTCGAGGGCGACACCCTGGTGAACCGCATCGAGCTGAAGGGCATCGACTTCAAGGAGGACGGCAAC
ATCCTGGGGCACAAGCTGGAGTACAACTACAACAGCCACAAGGTCTATATCACCGCCGACAAGCAGAAGA
ACGGCATCAAGGTGAACTTCAAGACCCGCCACAACATCGAGGACGGCAGCGTGCAGCTCGCCGACCACTA
CCAGCAGAACACCCCCATCGGCGACGGCCCCGTGCTGCTGCCCGACAACCACTACCTGAGCACCCAGTCC
GCCCTGAGCAAAGACCCCAACGAGAAGCGCGATCACATGGTCCTGCTGGAGTTCGTGACCGCCGCCGGGA
TCACTCTCGGCATGGACGAGCTGTACAAGTAAGCTAAGCACTTCGTGGCCGTCGATCGTTTAAAGGGAGG
TAGTGAGTCGACCAGTGGATCCTGGAGGCTTGCTGAAGGCTGTATGCTGGCGACTGTAAACATCCTCGAC
TGGAAGCTGTGAAGCCACAAATGGGCTTTCAGTCGGATGTTTGCAGCTGCCAGGACACAAGGCCTGTTAC
TAGCACTCACATGGAACAAATGGCCCAGATCTGGCCGCACTCGAGATATCTAGACCCAGCTTTCTTGTAC
AAAGTGGTTGATCTAGAGGGCCCGCGGTTCGCTGATGGGGGAGGCTAACTGAAACACGGAAGGAGACAAT
ACCGGAAGGAACCCGCGCTATGACGGCAATAAAAAGACAGAATAAAACGCACGGGTGTTGGGTCGTTTGT
TCATAAACGCGGGGTTCGGTCCCAGGGCTGGCACTCTGTCGATACCCCACCGTGACCCCATTGGGGCCAA
TACGCCCGCGTTTCTTCCTTTTCCCCACCCCACCCCCCAAGTTCGGGTGAAGGCCCAGGGCTCGCAGCCA
ACGTCGGGGCGGCAGGCCCTGCCATAGCATCCCCTATAGTGAGTCGTATTACATGGTCATAGCTGTTTCC
TGGCAGCTCTGGCCCGTGTCTCAAAATCTCTGATGGATCTGCGCAGCTGGGGCTCTAGGGGGTATCCCC
[124 nt withheld, positions 2170-2293]
C
[91 nt withheld, positions 2295-2385]
A
[49 nt withheld, positions 2387-2435]
CCTTTGACGTTGGAGTCCACGTTCTTT
[37 nt withheld, positions 2463-2499]
ACCCTATCTCGGTCTATTCTTTTGATTTATAAGGGATTTTGCCGATTTCGGCCTATTGGTTAAAAAATGA
GCTGATTTAACAAAAATTTAACGCGAATTAATTCTGTGGAATGTGTGTCAGTTAGGGTGTGGAAAGTCCC
CAGGCTCCCCAGCAGGCAGAAGTATGCAAAGCATGCATCTCAATTAGTCAGCAACCAGGTGTGGAAAGTC
CCCAGGCTCCCCAGCAGGCAGAAGTATGCAAAGCATGCATCTCAATTAGTCAGCAACCATAGTCCCGCCC
CTAACTCCGCCCATCCCGCCCCTAACTCCGCCCAGTTCCGCCCATTCTCCGCCCCATGGCTGACTAATTT
TTTTTATTTATGCAGAGGCCGAGGCCGCCTCTGCCTCTGAGCTATTCCAGAAGTAGTGAGGAGGCTTTTT
TGGAGGCCTAGGCTTTTGCAAAAAGCTCCCGGGAGCTTGTATATCCATTTTCGGATCTGATCAGCACGTG
TTGACAATTAATCATCGGCATAGTATATCGGCATAGTATAATACGACAAGGTGAGGAACTAAACCATGGC
CAAGCCTTTGTCTCAAGAAGAATCCACCCTCATTGAAAGAGCAACGGCTACAATCAACAGCATCCCCATC
TCTGAAGACTACAGCGTCGCCAGCGCAGCTCTCTCTAGCGACGGCCGCATCTTCACTGGTGTCAATGTAT
ATCATTTTACTGGGGGACCTTGTGCAGAACTCGTGGTGCTGGGCACTGCTGCTGCTGCGGCAGCTGGCAA
CCTGACTTGTATCGTCGCGATCGGAAATGAGAACAGGGGCATCTTGAGCCCCTGCGGACGGTGCCGACAG
GTGCTTCTCGATCTGCATCCTGGGATCAAAGCCATAGTGAAGGACAGTGATGGACAGCCGACGGCAGTTG
GGATTCGTGAATTGCTGCCCTCTGGTTATGTGTGGGAGGGCTAAGCACTTCGTGGCCGAGGAGCAGGACT
GACACGTGCTACGAGATTTCGATTCCACCGCCGCCTTCTATGAAAGGTTGGGCTTCGGAATCGTTTTCCG
GGACGCCGGCTGGATGATCCTCCAGCGCGGGGATCTCATGCTGGAGTTCTTCGCCCACCCCAACTTGTTT
ATTGCAGCTTATAATGGTTACAAATAAAGCAATAGCATCACAAATTTCACAAATAAAGCATTTTTTTCAC
TGCATTCTAGTTGTGGTTTGTCCAAACTCATCAATGTATCTTATCATGTCTGTATACCGTCGCTCTTCCG
CTGCTTCCTCGCTCACTGACTCGCTGCGCTCGGTCGTTCGGCTGCGGCGAGCGGTATCAGCTCACTCAAA
GGCGGTAATACGGTTATCCACAGAATCAGGGGATAACGCAGGAAAGAACATGTGAGCAAAAGGCCAGCAA
AAGGCCAGGAACCGTAAAAAGGCCGCGTTGCTGGCGTTTTTCCATAGGCTCCGCCCCCCTGACGAGCATC
ACAAAAATCGACGCTCAAGTCAGAGGTGGCGAAACCCGACAGGACTATAAAGATACCAGGCGTTTCCCCC
TGGAAGCTCCCTCGTGCGCTCTCCTGTTCCGACCCTGCCGCTTACCGGATACCTGTCCGCCTTTCTCCCT
TCGGGAAGCGTGGCGCTTTCTCATAGCTCACGCTGTAGGTATCTCAGTTCGGTGTAGGTCGTTCGCTCCA
AGCTGGGCTGTGTGCACGAACCCCCCGTTCAGCCCGACCGCTGCGCCTTATCCGGTAACTATCGTCTTGA
GTCCAACCCGGTAAGACACGACTTATCGCCACTGGCAGCAGCCACTGGTAACAGGATTAGCAGAGCGAGG
TATGTAGGCGGTGCTACAGAGTTCTTGAAGTGGTGGCCTAACTACGGCTACACTAGAAGAACAGTATTTG
GTATCTGCGCTCTGCTGAAGCCAGTTACCTTCGGAAAAAGAGTTGGTAGCTCTTGATCCGGCAAACAAAC
CACCGCTGGTAGCGGTGGTTTTTTTGTTTGCAAGCAGCAGATTACGCGCAGAAAAAAAGGATCTCAAGAA
GATCCTTTGATCTTTTCTACGGGGTCTGACGCTCAGTGGAACGACGCGTAACTCACGTTAAGGGATTTTG
GTCATGGGTGGCTCGACGAGGGTTATTTGCCGACTACCTTGGTGATCTCGCCTTTCACGTAGTGGACAAA
TTCTTCCAACTGATCTGCGCGCGAGGCCAAGCGATCTTCTTCTTGTCCAAGATAAGCCTGTCTAGCTTCA
AGTATGACGGGCTGATACTGGGCCGGCAGGCGCTCCATTGCCCAGTCGGCAGCGACATCCTTCGGCGCGA
TTTTGCCGGTTACTGCGCTGTACCAAATGCGGGACAACGTAAGCACTACATTTCGCTCATCGCCAGCCCA
GTCGGGCGGCGAGTTCCATAGCGTTAAGGTTTCATTTAGCGCCTCAAATAGATCCTGTTCAGGAACCGGA
TCAAAGAGTTCCTCCGCCGCTGGACCTACCAAGGCAACGCTATGTTCTCTTGCTTTTGTCAGCAAGATAG
CCAGATCAATGTCGATCGTGGCTGGCTCGAAGATACCTGCAAGAATGTCATTGCGCTGCCATTCTCCAAA
TTGCAGTTCGCGCTTAGCTGGATAACGCCACGGAATGATGTCGTCGTGCACAACAATGGTGACTTCTACA
GCGCGGAGAATCTCGCTCTCTCCAGGGGAAGCCGAAGTTTCCAAAAGGTCGTTGATCAAAGCTCGCCGCG
TTGTTTCATCAAGCCTTACGGTCACCGTAACCAGCAAATCAATATCACTGTGTGGCTTCAGGCCGCCATC
CACTGCGGAGCCGTACAAATGTACGGCCAGCAACGTCGGTTCGAGATGGCGCTCGATGACGCCAACTACC
TCTGATAGTTGAGTCGATACTTCGGCGATCACCGCTTCCCTCATAATGTTTAACTTTGTTTTAGGGCGAC
TGCCCTGCTGCGTAACATCGTTGCTGCTCCATAACATCAAACATCGACCCACGGCGTAACGCGCTTGCTG
CTTGGATGCCCGAGGCATAGACTGTACCCCAAAAAAACAGTCATAACAAGCCATGAAAACCGCCACTGCG
CCGTTACCACCGCTGCGTTCGGTCAAGGTTCTGGACCAGTTGCGTGAGCGCATACGCTACTTGCATTACA
GCTTACGAACCGAACAGGCTTATGTCCACTGGGTTCGTGCCTTCATCCGTTTCCACGGTGTGCGTCACCC
GGCAACCTTGGGTAGCAGCGAAGTCGAGGCATTTCTGTCCTGGCTGGTCTAG
